Addgene plasmid #124216: OmpA-mNG-mCh
Purpose: Periplasmic OM bound mNeongreen mCherry tandem, ~16 % energy transfer. pNM004 - pTHV037-OmpA-SA1-177-(SA-1)-LEDPPAEL-mNG-mCh
Depositing lab: Tanneke den Blaauwen. Depositing organization: University of Amsterdam. Publication: Activity-Related Conformational Changes in d,d-Carboxypeptidases Revealed by In Vivo Periplasmic Forster Resonance Energy Transfer Assay in Escherichia coli. Meiresonne NY, van der Ploeg R, Hink MA, den Blaauwen T. MBio. 2017 Sep 12;8(5). pii: mBio.01089-17. doi: 10.1128/mBio.01089-17. PubMed 28900026.
Backbone
  Vector backbone: pTHV037
  Vector type: Bacterial Expression
Growth in bacteria
  Bacterial resistance: Ampicillin, 100 μg/mL
  Growth temperature: 37°C
  Growth strain: DH5alpha
  Growth instructions: Add 0.5% glucose to repress expression
  Copy number: Low Copy
Gene/Insert
  Gene/Insert name: OmpA-mNG-mCh (alt name: pNM004)
Terms and licenses: Academic/Nonprofit Terms; Industry Terms: Not Available to Industry
How to cite: OmpA-mNG-mCh was a gift from Tanneke den Blaauwen (Addgene plasmid # 124216 ; http://n2t.net/addgene:124216 ; RRID:Addgene_124216)
