[The description below was written by a language model from this plasmid's Addgene catalogue record and the feature table of its GenBank file.]
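Description:
OmpA-mNG-mCh (also called pNM004) is a bacterial expression plasmid of about 6.2 kb built on the pTHV037 backbone for use in Escherichia coli. It carries a beta-lactamase gene for ampicillin selection and a ColE1/pMB1-family origin with the pBR322 bom region. The automated annotation describes this origin class as high copy, but the catalogue entry lists the plasmid as low copy. A lacI gene under the lacIq promoter supplies lac repressor in cis. The insert is transcribed from a trc-type promoter followed by a lac operator. The depositor's own map labels this promoter "TrcDown", with annotated -35 and -10 elements, which suggests an attenuated variant. Expression is therefore repressible and IPTG-responsive, and it terminates at the rrnB T1 and T2 terminators.

The payload is a single fusion reading frame. It begins with the OmpA signal peptide and the N-terminal portion of OmpA, given in the construct name as residues 1–177 with an SA-1 element, which directs export and anchors the protein in the outer membrane. A short LEDPPAEL linker joins this to mNeonGreen, followed directly by mCherry. The depositor's annotations mark numerous synonymous codon changes in mNeonGreen and the removal of an internal NcoI site.

The result is an outer-membrane-bound donor–acceptor tandem located in the periplasm, recorded as giving roughly 16% energy transfer. The associated work concerns an in vivo periplasmic FRET assay in E. coli, so the tandem most plausibly serves as a positive reference for that assay, although the record does not state this role explicitly. The two sequence records held for the plasmid differ by one base pair in length but describe the same architecture.
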