LOCUS       Exported 6210 bp ds-DNA circular SYN 12-MAY-2021
DEFINITION  Periplasmic OM bound mNeongreen mCherry tandem, ~16 % energy
            transfer. pNM004 - pTHV037-OmpA-SA1-177-(SA-1)-LEDPPAEL-mNG-mCh.
ACCESSION   .
VERSION     .
KEYWORDS    OmpA-mNG-mCh
SOURCE      synthetic DNA construct
  ORGANISM  synthetic DNA construct
REFERENCE   1 (bases 1 to 6210)
  AUTHORS   Meiresonne NY, van der Ploeg R, Hink MA, den Blaauwen T
  TITLE     Activity-Related Conformational Changes in d,d-Carboxypeptidases
            Revealed by In Vivo Periplasmic Forster Resonance Energy Transfer
            Assay in Escherichia coli.
  JOURNAL   MBio. 2017 Sep 12;8(5). pii: mBio.01089-17. doi:
            10.1128/mBio.01089-17.
  PUBMED    28900026
REFERENCE   2 (bases 1 to 6210)
  AUTHORS   .
  TITLE     Direct Submission
  JOURNAL   Exported May 12, 2021 from SnapGene Server 1.1.58
            http://www.snapgene.com
FEATURES             Location/Qualifiers
     source          1..6210
                     /organism="synthetic DNA construct"
                     /mol_type="other DNA"
     promoter        53..82
                     /label=trc promoter
                     /note="strong E. coli promoter; hybrid between the trp and
                     lac UV5 promoters"
     protein_bind    90..106
                     /label=lac operator
                     /bound_moiety="lac repressor encoded by lacI"
                     /note="The lac repressor binds to the lac operator to
                     inhibit transcription in E. coli. This inhibition can be
                     relieved by adding lactose or
                     isopropyl-beta-D-thiogalactopyranoside (IPTG)."
     primer_bind     95..117
                     /label=M13/pUC Reverse
                     /note="In lacZ gene"
     sig_peptide     133..192
                     /product="signal peptide from the E. coli outer membrane
                     protein OmpA"
                     /label=OmpA signal peptide
     CDS             793..1500
                     /codon_start=1
                     /product="bright monomeric yellow-green fluorescent protein
                     derived from LanYFP (Shaner et al., 2013)"
                     /label=mNeonGreen
                     /translation="MVSKGEEDNMASLPATHELHIFGSINGVDFDMVGQGTGNPNDGYE
                     ELNLKSTKGDLQFSPWILVPHIGYGFHQYLPYPDGMSPFQAAMVDGSGYQVHRTMQFED
                     GASLTVNYRYTYEGSHIKGEAQVKGTGFPADGPVMTNSLTAADWCRSKKTYPNDKTIIS
                     TFKWSYTTGNGKRYRSTARTTYTFAKPMAANYLKNQPMYVFRKTELKHSKTELNFKEWQ
                     KAFTDVMGMDELYK"
     CDS             1507..2217
                     /codon_start=1
                     /product="monomeric derivative of DsRed fluorescent protein
                     (Shaner et al., 2004)"
                     /label=mCherry
                     /note="mammalian codon-optimized"
                     /translation="MVSKGEEDNMAIIKEFMRFKVHMEGSVNGHEFEIEGEGEGRPYEG
                     TQTAKLKVTKGGPLPFAWDILSPQFMYGSKAYVKHPADIPDYLKLSFPEGFKWERVMNF
                     EDGGVVTVTQDSSLQDGEFIYKVKLRGTNFPSDGPVMQKKTMGWEASSERMYPEDGALK
                     GEIKQRLKLKDGGHYDAEVKTTYKAKKPVQLPGAYNVNIKLDITSHNEDYTIVEQYERA
                     EGRHSTGGMDELYK"
     primer_bind     complement(1652..1670)
                     /label=mCherry-R
                     /note="mCherry, reverse primer"
     primer_bind     1920..1939
                     /label=mCherry-F
                     /note="mCherry, forward primer"
     primer_bind     complement(2254..2271)
                     /label=pBAD Reverse
                     /note="For vectors with E. coli araBAD promoter, reverse
                     primer"
     terminator      2424..2510
                     /gene="Escherichia coli rrnB"
                     /label=rrnB T1 terminator
                     /note="transcription terminator T1 from the E. coli rrnB
                     gene"
     terminator      2602..2629
                     /label=rrnB T2 terminator
                     /note="transcription terminator T2 from the E. coli rrnB
                     gene"
     promoter        2648..2739
                     /gene="bla"
                     /label=AmpR promoter
     CDS             2740..3600
                     /codon_start=1
                     /gene="bla"
                     /product="beta-lactamase"
                     /label=AmpR
                     /note="confers resistance to ampicillin, carbenicillin, and
                     related antibiotics"
                     /translation="MSIQHFRVALIPFFAAFCLPVFAHPETLVKVKDAEDQLGARVGYI
                     ELDLNSGKILESFRPEERFPMMSTFKVLLCGAVLSRVDAGQEQLGRRIHYSQNDLVEYS
                     PVTEKHLTDGMTVRELCSAAITMSDNTAANLLLTTIGGPKELTAFLHNMGDHVTRLDRW
                     EPELNEAIPNDERDTTMPVAMATTLRKLLTGELLTLASRQQLIDWMEADKVAGPLLRSA
                     LPAGWFIADKSGAGERGSRGIIAALGPDGKPSRIVVIYTTGSQATMDERNRQIAEIGAS
                     LIKHW"
     primer_bind     complement(2958..2977)
                     /label=Amp-R
                     /note="Ampicillin resistance gene, reverse primer"
     rep_origin      3771..4359
                     /direction=RIGHT
                     /label=ori
                     /note="high-copy-number ColE1/pMB1/pBR322/pUC origin of
                     replication"
     primer_bind     4260..4279
                     /label=pBR322ori-F
                     /note="pBR322 origin, forward primer"
     primer_bind     4513..4530
                     /label=L4440
                     /note="L4440 vector, forward primer"
     misc_feature    4545..4685
                     /label=bom
                     /note="basis of mobility region from pBR322"
     primer_bind     complement(4611..4630)
                     /label=pRS-marker
                     /note="pRS vectors, use to sequence yeast selectable
                     marker"
     primer_bind     4771..4793
                     /label=pGEX 3'
                     /note="pGEX vectors, reverse primer"
     promoter        4871..4948
                     /gene="lacI (mutant)"
                     /label=lacIq promoter
                     /note="In the lacIq allele, a single base change in the
                     promoter boosts expression of the lacI gene about 10-fold."
     CDS             4949..6031
                     /codon_start=1
                     /gene="lacI"
                     /product="lac repressor"
                     /label=lacI
                     /note="The lac repressor binds to the lac operator to
                     inhibit transcription in E. coli. This inhibition can be
                     relieved by adding lactose or
                     isopropyl-beta-D-thiogalactopyranoside (IPTG)."
                     /translation="MKPVTLYDVAEYAGVSYQTVSRVVNQASHVSAKTREKVEAAMAEL
                     NYIPNRVAQQLAGKQSLLIGVATSSLALHAPSQIVAAIKSRADQLGASVVVSMVERSGV
                     EACKAAVHNLLAQRVSGLIINYPLDDQDAIAVEAACTNVPALFLDVSDQTPINSIIFSH
                     EDGTRLGVEHLVALGHQQIALLAGPLSSVSARLRLAGWHKYLTRNQIQPIAEREGDWSA
                     MSGFQQTMQMLNEGIVPTAMLVANDQMALGAMRAITESGLRVGADISVVGYDDTEDSSC
                     YIPPLTTIKQDFRLLGQTSVDRLLQLSQGQAVKGNQLLPVSLVKRKTTLAPNTQTASPR
                     ALADSLMQLARQVSRLESGQ"
     primer_bind     complement(4968..4987)
                     /label=LacI-R
                     /note="LacI, reverse primer"
ORIGIN
        1 gttttttgcg ccgacatcat aacggttctg gcaaatattc tgaaatgagc tgtttacaat
       61 taatcatccg gctcgtataa tgtgtggaat tgtgagcgga taacaatttc acacaggaaa
      121 cagaccatgg caaaaaagac agctatcgcg attgcagtgg cactggctgg tttcgctacc
      181 gtagcgcagg ccgctccgaa agataacacc tggtacactg gtgctaaact gggctggtcc
      241 cagtaccatg acactggcct catcggccaa cgcttggaga tctgccagaa cgtttgctac
      301 tacctcggga cgctcaatgg tccgacccat gaaaaccaac tgggcgctgg tgcttttggt
      361 ggttaccagg ttaacccgta tgttggcttt gaaatgggtt acgactggtt aggtcgtatg
      421 ccgtacaaag gcagcgttga aaacggtgca tacaaagctc agggcgttca actgaccgct
      481 aaactgggtt acccaatcac tgacgacctg gacatctaca ctcgtctggg tggcatggta
      541 tggcgtgcag acactaaatc caacgtttat ggtaaaaacc acgacaccgg cgtttctccg
      601 gtcttcgctg gcggtgttga gtacgcgatc actcctgaaa tcgctacccg tctggaatac
      661 cagtggacca acaacatcgg tgacgcaggc cagatcggcc agcgtccgga caacggcatg
      721 ctgagcctgg gtgtttccta ccgtttcggt cagggcgaag cagctccact tgaggatccc
      781 cccgctgaat tgatggtgag caagggcgag gaggataaca tggcctctct cccagcgaca
      841 catgagttac acatctttgg ctccatcaac ggtgtggact ttgacatggt gggtcagggc
      901 accggcaatc caaatgatgg ttatgaggag ttaaacctga agtccaccaa gggtgacctc
      961 cagttctccc cctggattct ggtccctcat atcgggtatg gcttccatca gtacctgccc
     1021 taccctgacg ggatgtcgcc tttccaggcc gcgatggtag atggctccgg ataccaagtc
     1081 catcgcacaa tgcagtttga agatggtgcc tcccttactg ttaactaccg ctacacctac
     1141 gagggaagcc acatcaaagg agaggcccag gtgaagggga ctggtttccc tgctgacggt
     1201 cctgtgatga ccaactcgct gaccgctgcg gactggtgca ggtcgaagaa gacttacccc
     1261 aacgacaaaa ccatcatcag tacctttaag tggagttaca ccactggaaa tggcaagcgc
     1321 taccggagca ctgcgcggac cacctacacc tttgccaagc caatggcggc taactatctg
     1381 aagaaccagc cgatgtacgt gttccgtaag acggagctca agcactccaa gaccgagctc
     1441 aacttcaagg agtggcaaaa ggcctttacc gatgtgatgg gcatggacga gctgtacaag
     1501 gaattcatgg tgagcaaggg cgaggaggat aacatggcta tcatcaagga gttcatgcgc
     1561 ttcaaggtgc acatggaggg ctccgtgaac ggccacgagt tcgagatcga gggcgagggc
     1621 gagggccgcc cctacgaggg cacccagacc gccaagctga aggtgaccaa gggtggcccc
     1681 ctgcccttcg cctgggacat cctgtcccct cagttcatgt acggctccaa ggcctacgtg
     1741 aagcaccccg ccgacatccc cgactacttg aagctgtcct tccccgaggg cttcaagtgg
     1801 gagcgcgtga tgaacttcga ggacggcggc gtggtgaccg tgacccagga ctcctccctg
     1861 caggacggcg agttcatcta caaggtgaag ctgcgcggca ccaacttccc ctccgacggc
     1921 cccgtaatgc agaagaagac tatgggctgg gaggcctcct ccgagcggat gtaccccgag
     1981 gacggcgccc tgaagggcga gatcaagcag aggctgaagc tgaaggacgg cggccactac
     2041 gacgctgagg tcaagaccac ctacaaggcc aagaagcccg tgcagctgcc cggcgcctac
     2101 aacgtcaaca tcaagttgga catcacctcc cacaacgagg actacaccat cgtggaacag
     2161 tacgaacgcg ccgagggccg ccactccacc ggcggcatgg acgagctgta caagtaagct
     2221 tggctgtttt ggcggatgag agaagatttt cagcctgata cagattaaat cagaacgcag
     2281 aagcggtctg ataaaacaga atttgcctgg cggcagtagc gcggtggtcc cacctgaccc
     2341 catgccgaac tcagaagtga aacgccgtag cgccgatggt agtgtggggt ctccccatgc
     2401 gagagtaggg aactgccagg catcaaataa aacgaaaggc tcagtcgaaa gactgggcct
     2461 ttcgttttat ctgttgtttg tcggtgaacg ctctcctgag taggacaaat ccgccgggag
     2521 cggatttgaa cgttgcgaag caacggcccg gagggtggcg ggcaggacgc ccgccataaa
     2581 ctgccaggca tcaaattaag cagaaggcca tcctgacgga tggccttttt gcgtttctac
     2641 aaactctttt gtttattttt ctaaatacat tcaaatatgt atccgctcat gagacaataa
     2701 ccctgataaa tgcttcaata atattgaaaa aggaagagta tgagtattca acatttccgt
     2761 gtcgccctta ttcccttttt tgcggcattt tgccttcctg tttttgctca cccagaaacg
     2821 ctggtgaaag taaaagatgc tgaagatcag ttgggtgcac gagtgggtta catcgaactg
     2881 gatctcaaca gcggtaagat ccttgagagt tttcgccccg aagaacgttt tccaatgatg
     2941 agcactttta aagttctgct atgtggcgcg gtattatccc gtgttgacgc cgggcaagag
     3001 caactcggtc gccgcataca ctattctcag aatgacttgg ttgagtactc accagtcaca
     3061 gaaaagcatc ttacggatgg catgacagta agagaattat gcagtgctgc cataaccatg
     3121 agtgataaca ctgcggccaa cttacttctg acaacgatcg gaggaccgaa ggagctaacc
     3181 gcttttttgc acaacatggg ggatcatgta actcgccttg atcgttggga accggagctg
     3241 aatgaagcca taccaaacga cgagcgtgac accacgatgc ctgtagcaat ggcaacaacg
     3301 ttgcgcaaac tattaactgg cgaactactt actctagctt cccggcaaca attaatagac
     3361 tggatggagg cggataaagt tgcaggacca cttctgcgct cggcccttcc ggctggctgg
     3421 tttattgctg ataaatctgg agccggtgag cgtgggtctc gcggtatcat tgcagcactg
     3481 gggccagatg gtaagccctc ccgtatcgta gttatctaca cgacggggag tcaggcaact
     3541 atggatgaac gaaatagaca gatcgctgag ataggtgcct cactgattaa gcattggtaa
     3601 ctgtcagacc aagtttactc atatatactt tagattgatt taaaacttca tttttaattt
     3661 aaaaggatct aggtgaagat cctttttgat aatctcatga ccaaaatccc ttaacgtgag
     3721 ttttcgttcc actgagcgtc agaccccgta gaaaagatca aaggatcttc ttgagatcct
     3781 ttttttctgc gcgtaatctg ctgcttgcaa acaaaaaaac caccgctacc agcggtggtt
     3841 tgtttgccgg atcaagagct accaactctt tttccgaagg taactggctt cagcagagcg
     3901 cagataccaa atactgtcct tctagtgtag ccgtagttag gccaccactt caagaactct
     3961 gtagcaccgc ctacatacct cgctctgcta atcctgttac cagtggctgc tgccagtggc
     4021 gataagtcgt gtcttaccgg gttggactca agacgatagt taccggataa ggcgcagcgg
     4081 tcgggctgaa cggggggttc gtgcacacag cccagcttgg agcgaacgac ctacaccgaa
     4141 ctgagatacc tacagcgtga gctatgagaa agcgccacgc ttcccgaagg gagaaaggcg
     4201 gacaggtatc cggtaagcgg cagggtcgga acaggagagc gcacgaggga gcttccaggg
     4261 ggaaacgcct ggtatcttta tagtcctgtc gggtttcgcc acctctgact tgagcgtcga
     4321 tttttgtgat gctcgtcagg ggggcggagc ctatggaaaa acgccagcaa cgcggccttt
     4381 ttacggttcc tggccttttg ctggcctttt gctcacatgt tctttcctgc gttatcccct
     4441 gattctgtgg ataaccgtat taccgccttt gagtgagctg ataccgctcg ccgcagccga
     4501 acgaccgagc gcagcgagtc agtgagcgag gaagcggaag agcgcctgat gcggtatttt
     4561 ctccttacgc atctgtgcgg tatttcacac cgcatatggt gcactctcag tacaatctgc
     4621 tctgatgccg catagttaag ccagtataca ctccgctatc gctacgtgac tgggtcatgg
     4681 ctgcgccccg acacccgcca acacccgctg acgcgccctg acgggcttgt ctgctcccgg
     4741 catccgctta cagacaagct gtgaccgtct ccgggagctg catgtgtcag aggttttcac
     4801 cgtcatcacc gaaacgcgcg aggcagcaga tcaattcgcg cgcgaaggcg aagcggcatg
     4861 catttacgtt gacaccatcg aatggtgcaa aacctttcgc ggtatggcat gatagcgccc
     4921 ggaagagagt caattcaggg tggtgaatgt gaaaccagta acgttatacg atgtcgcaga
     4981 gtatgccggt gtctcttatc agaccgtttc ccgcgtggtg aaccaggcca gccacgtttc
     5041 tgcgaaaacg cgggaaaaag tggaagcggc gatggcggag ctgaattaca ttcccaaccg
     5101 cgtggcacaa caactggcgg gcaaacagtc gttgctgatt ggcgttgcca cctccagtct
     5161 ggccctgcac gcgccgtcgc aaattgtcgc ggcgattaaa tctcgcgccg atcaactggg
     5221 tgccagcgtg gtggtgtcga tggtagaacg aagcggcgtc gaagcctgta aagcggcggt
     5281 gcacaatctt ctcgcgcaac gcgtcagtgg gctgatcatt aactatccgc tggatgacca
     5341 ggatgccatt gctgtggaag ctgcctgcac taatgttccg gcgttatttc ttgatgtctc
     5401 tgaccagaca cccatcaaca gtattatttt ctcccatgaa gacggtacgc gactgggcgt
     5461 ggagcatctg gtcgcattgg gtcaccagca aatcgcgctg ttagcgggcc cattaagttc
     5521 tgtctcggcg cgtctgcgtc tggctggctg gcataaatat ctcactcgca atcaaattca
     5581 gccgatagcg gaacgggaag gcgactggag tgccatgtcc ggttttcaac aaaccatgca
     5641 aatgctgaat gagggcatcg ttcccactgc gatgctggtt gccaacgatc agatggcgct
     5701 gggcgcaatg cgcgccatta ccgagtccgg gctgcgcgtt ggtgcggata tctcggtagt
     5761 gggatacgac gataccgaag acagctcatg ttatatcccg ccgttaacca ccatcaaaca
     5821 ggattttcgc ctgctggggc aaaccagcgt ggaccgcttg ctgcaactct ctcagggcca
     5881 ggcggtgaag ggcaatcagc tgttgcccgt ctcactggtg aaaagaaaaa ccaccctggc
     5941 gcccaatacg caaaccgcct ctccccgcgc gttggccgat tcattaatgc agctggcacg
     6001 acaggtttcc cgactggaaa gcgggcagtg agcgcaacgc aattaatgta agttagcgcg
     6061 aattgatctg gtttgacagc ttatcatcga ctgcacggtg caccaatgct tctggcgtca
     6121 ggcagccatc ggaagctgtg gtatggctgt gcaggtcgta aatcactgca taattcgtgt
     6181 cgctcaaggc gcactcccgt tctggataat
//
