LOCUS       Exported 6211 bp ds-DNA circular SYN 27-SEP-2017
DEFINITION  synthetic circular DNA
ACCESSION   .
VERSION     .
KEYWORDS    .
SOURCE      synthetic DNA construct
  ORGANISM  synthetic DNA construct
REFERENCE   1 (bases 1 to 6211)
  AUTHORS   SILS-BCB
  TITLE     Direct Submission
  JOURNAL   Exported Sunday, Feb 24, 2019 from SnapGene 4.3.0
            https://www.snapgene.com
FEATURES             Location/Qualifiers
     source          1..6211
                     /organism="synthetic DNA construct"
                     /mol_type="other DNA"
     promoter        53..81
                     /label=TrcDown
     misc_feature    53..58
                     /label=TTTACA (-35)
     misc_feature    76..81
                     /label=TATAAT (-10)
     misc_feature    114..118
                     /label=RBS (CAGGA)
     CDS             129..787
                     /label=OmpA
     CDS             793..1500
                     /codon_start=1
                     /product="bright monomeric yellow-green fluorescent protein
                     derived from LanYFP (Shaner et al., 2013)"
                     /label=mNeonGreen
                     /translation="MVSKGEEDNMASLPATHELHIFGSINGVDFDMVGQGTGNPNDGYE
                     ELNLKSTKGDLQFSPWILVPHIGYGFHQYLPYPDGMSPFQAAMVDGSGYQVHRTMQFED
                     GASLTVNYRYTYEGSHIKGEAQVKGTGFPADGPVMTNSLTAADWCRSKKTYPNDKTIIS
                     TFKWSYTTGNGKRYRSTARTTYTFAKPMAANYLKNQPMYVFRKTELKHSKTELNFKEWQ
                     KAFTDVMGMDELYK"
     misc_feature    829..831
                     /label=L>CTG
     misc_feature    832..834
                     /label=P>CCG
     misc_feature    838..840
                     /label=T>ACC
     misc_feature    847..849
                     /label=L>CTG
     misc_feature    910..912
                     /label=P>CCG
     misc_feature    931..933
                     /label=L>CTG
     misc_feature    958..960
                     /label=L>CTG
     misc_feature    970..972
                     /label=P>CCG
     misc_feature    985..987
                     /label=P>CCG
     misc_feature    994..996
                     /label=G>GGC
     misc_feature    1018..1020
                     /label=P>CCG
     misc_feature    1024..1026
                     /label=P>CCG
     misc_feature    1036..1038
                     /label=S>TCT
     misc_feature    1039..1041
                     /label=P>CCG
     misc_RNA        1053
                     /label=NcoI delete C>G Ala site
     misc_feature    1069..1071
                     /label=G>GGC
     misc_feature    1087..1089
                     /label=T>ACC
     misc_feature    1114..1116
                     /label=L>CTG
     misc_feature    1144..1146
                     /label=G>GGC
     misc_feature    1159..1161
                     /label=G>GGC
     misc_feature    1177..1179
                     /label=G>GGC
     misc_feature    1189..1191
                     /label=P>CCG
     misc_feature    1201..1203
                     /label=P>CCG
     misc_feature    1216..1218
                     /label=S>TCT
     misc_feature    1240..1242
                     /label=R>CGU
     misc_feature    1243..1245
                     /label=S>TCT
     misc_feature    1258..1260
                     /label=P>CCG
     misc_feature    1279..1281
                     /label=S>AGC
     misc_feature    1294..1296
                     /label=S>AGC
     misc_feature    1306..1308
                     /label=G>GGC
     misc_feature    1360..1362
                     /label=P>CCG
     misc_feature    1417..1419
                     /label=L>CTG
     misc_feature    1438..1440
                     /label=L>CTG
     CDS             1505..2216
                     /label=mCherry
     misc_feature    1538..1539
                     /label=ALA (GCC-GCT)
     CDS             2741..3599
                     /label=AmpR
     CDS             5073..6030
                     /label=LacIq
ORIGIN
        1 gttttttgcg ccgacatcat aacggttctg gcaaatattc tgaaatgagc tgtttacaat
       61 taatcatccg gctcgtataa tgtgtggaat tgtgagcgga taacaatttc acacaggaaa
      121 cagaccatgg caaaaaagac agctatcgcg attgcagtgg cactggctgg tttcgctacc
      181 gtagcgcagg ccgctccgaa agataacacc tggtacactg gtgctaaact gggctggtcc
      241 cagtaccatg acactggcct catcggccaa cgcttggaga tctgccagaa cgtttgctac
      301 tacctcggga cgctcaatgg tccgacccat gaaaaccaac tgggcgctgg tgcttttggt
      361 ggttaccagg ttaacccgta tgttggcttt gaaatgggtt acgactggtt aggtcgtatg
      421 ccgtacaaag gcagcgttga aaacggtgca tacaaagctc agggcgttca actgaccgct
      481 aaactgggtt acccaatcac tgacgacctg gacatctaca ctcgtctggg tggcatggta
      541 tggcgtgcag acactaaatc caacgtttat ggtaaaaacc acgacaccgg cgtttctccg
      601 gtcttcgctg gcggtgttga gtacgcgatc actcctgaaa tcgctacccg tctggaatac
      661 cagtggacca acaacatcgg tgacgcaggc cagatcggcc agcgtccgga caacggcatg
      721 ctgagcctgg gtgtttccta ccgtttcggt cagggcgaag cagctccact tgaggatccc
      781 cccgctgaat tgatggtgag caagggcgag gaggataaca tggcctctct cccagcgaca
      841 catgagttac acatctttgg ctccatcaac ggtgtggact ttgacatggt gggtcagggc
      901 accggcaatc caaatgatgg ttatgaggag ttaaacctga agtccaccaa gggtgacctc
      961 cagttctccc cctggattct ggtccctcat atcgggtatg gcttccatca gtacctgccc
     1021 taccctgacg ggatgtcgcc tttccaggcc gcgatggtag atggctccgg ataccaagtc
     1081 catcgcacaa tgcagtttga agatggtgcc tcccttactg ttaactaccg ctacacctac
     1141 gagggaagcc acatcaaagg agaggcccag gtgaagggga ctggtttccc tgctgacggt
     1201 cctgtgatga ccaactcgct gaccgctgcg gactggtgca ggtcgaagaa gacttacccc
     1261 aacgacaaaa ccatcatcag tacctttaag tggagttaca ccactggaaa tggcaagcgc
     1321 taccggagca ctgcgcggac cacctacacc tttgccaagc caatggcggc taactatctg
     1381 aagaaccagc cgatgtacgt gttccgtaag acggagctca agcactccaa gaccgagctc
     1441 aacttcaagg agtggcaaaa ggcctttacc gatgtgatgg gcatggacga gctgtacaag
     1501 gaattcatgg tgagcaaggg cgaggaggat aacatggcta tcatcaagga gttcatgcgc
     1561 ttcaaggtgc acatggaggg ctccgtgaac ggccacgagt tcgagatcga gggcgagggc
     1621 gagggccgcc cctacgaggg cacccagacc gccaagctga aggtgaccaa gggtggcccc
     1681 ctgcccttcg cctgggacat cctgtcccct cagttcatgt acggctccaa ggcctacgtg
     1741 aagcaccccg ccgacatccc cgactacttg aagctgtcct tccccgaggg cttcaagtgg
     1801 gagcgcgtga tgaacttcga ggacggcggc gtggtgaccg tgacccagga ctcctccctg
     1861 caggacggcg agttcatcta caaggtgaag ctgcgcggca ccaacttccc ctccgacggc
     1921 cccgtaatgc agaagaagac tatgggctgg gaggcctcct ccgagcggat gtaccccgag
     1981 gacggcgccc tgaagggcga gatcaagcag aggctgaagc tgaaggacgg cggccactac
     2041 gacgctgagg tcaagaccac ctacaaggcc aagaagcccg tgcagctgcc cggcgcctac
     2101 aacgtcaaca tcaagttgga catcacctcc cacaacgagg actacaccat cgtggaacag
     2161 tacgaacgcg ccgagggccg ccactccacc ggcggcatgg acgagctgta caagtaagct
     2221 tggctgtttt ggcggatgag agaagatttt cagcctgata cagattaaat cagaacgcag
     2281 aagcggtctg ataaaacaga atttgcctgg cggcagtagc gcggtggtcc cacctgaccc
     2341 catgccgaac tcagaagtga aacgccgtag cgccgatggt agtgtggggt ctccccatgc
     2401 gagagtaggg aactgccagg catcaaataa aacgaaaggc tcagtcgaaa gactgggcct
     2461 ttcgttttat ctgttgtttg tcggtgaacg ctctcctgag taggacaaat ccgccgggag
     2521 cggatttgaa cgttgcgaag caacggcccg gagggtggcg ggcaggacgc ccgccataaa
     2581 ctgccaggca tcaaattaag cagaaggcca tcctgacgga tggccttttt gcgtttctac
     2641 aaactctttt tgtttatttt tctaaataca ttcaaatatg tatccgctca tgagacaata
     2701 accctgataa atgcttcaat aatattgaaa aaggaagagt atgagtattc aacatttccg
     2761 tgtcgccctt attccctttt ttgcggcatt ttgccttcct gtttttgctc acccagaaac
     2821 gctggtgaaa gtaaaagatg ctgaagatca gttgggtgca cgagtgggtt acatcgaact
     2881 ggatctcaac agcggtaaga tccttgagag ttttcgcccc gaagaacgtt ttccaatgat
     2941 gagcactttt aaagttctgc tatgtggcgc ggtattatcc cgtgttgacg ccgggcaaga
     3001 gcaactcggt cgccgcatac actattctca gaatgacttg gttgagtact caccagtcac
     3061 agaaaagcat cttacggatg gcatgacagt aagagaatta tgcagtgctg ccataaccat
     3121 gagtgataac actgcggcca acttacttct gacaacgatc ggaggaccga aggagctaac
     3181 cgcttttttg cacaacatgg gggatcatgt aactcgcctt gatcgttggg aaccggagct
     3241 gaatgaagcc ataccaaacg acgagcgtga caccacgatg cctacagcaa tggcaacaac
     3301 gttgcgcaaa ctattaactg gcgaactact tactctagct tcccggcaac aattaataga
     3361 ctggatggag gcggataaag ttgcaggacc acttctgcgc tcggcccttc cggctggctg
     3421 gtttattgct gataaatctg gagccggtga gcgtgggtct cgcggtatca ttgcagcact
     3481 ggggccagat ggtaagccct cccgtatcgt agttatctac acgacgggga gtcaggcaac
     3541 tatggatgaa cgaaatagac agatcgctga gataggtgcc tcactgatta agcattggta
     3601 actgtcagac caagtttact catatatact ttagattgat ttaaaacttc atttttaatt
     3661 taaaaggatc taggtgaaga tcctttttga taatctcatg accaaaatcc cttaacgtga
     3721 gttttcgttc cactgagcgt cagaccccgt agaaaagatc aaaggatctt cttgagatcc
     3781 tttttttctg cgcgtaatct gctgcttgca aacaaaaaaa ccaccgctac cagcggtggt
     3841 ttgtttgccg gatcaagagc taccaactct ttttccgaag gtaactggct tcagcagagc
     3901 gcagatacca aatactgtcc ttctagtgta gccgtagtta ggccaccact tcaagaactc
     3961 tgtagcaccg cctacatacc tcgctctgct aatcctgtta ccagtggctg ctgccagtgg
     4021 cgataagtcg tgtcttaccg ggttggactc aagacgatag ttaccggata aggcgcagcg
     4081 gtcgggctga acggggggtt cgtgcacaca gcccagcttg gagcgaacga cctacaccga
     4141 actgagatac ctacagcgtg agctatgaga aagcgccacg cttcccgaag ggagaaaggc
     4201 ggacaggtat ccggtaagcg gcagggtcgg aacaggagag cgcacgaggg agcttccagg
     4261 gggaaacgcc tggtatcttt atagtcctgt cgggtttcgc cacctctgac ttgagcgtcg
     4321 atttttgtga tgctcgtcag gggggcggag cctatggaaa aacgccagca acgcggcctt
     4381 tttacggttc ctggcctttt gctggccttt tgctcacatg ttctttcctg cgttatcccc
     4441 tgattctgtg gataaccgta ttaccgcctt tgagtgagct gataccgctc gccgcagccg
     4501 aacgaccgag cgcagcgagt cagtgagcga ggaagcggaa gagcgcctga tgcggtattt
     4561 tctccttacg catctgtgcg gtatttcaca ccgcatatgg tgcactctca gtacaatctg
     4621 ctctgatgcc gcatagttaa gccagtatac actccgctat cgctacgtga ctgggtcatg
     4681 gctgcgcccc gacacccgcc aacacccgct gacgcgccct gacgggcttg tctgctcccg
     4741 gcatccgctt acagacaagc tgtgaccgtc tccgggagct gcatgtgtca gaggttttca
     4801 ccgtcatcac cgaaacgcgc gaggcagcag atcaattcgc gcgcgaaggc gaagcggcat
     4861 gcatttacgt tgacaccatc gaatggtgca aaacctttcg cggtatggca tgatagcgcc
     4921 cggaagagag tcaattcagg gtggtgaatg tgaaaccagt aacgttatac gatgtcgcag
     4981 agtatgccgg tgtctcttat cagaccgttt cccgcgtggt gaaccaggcc agccacgttt
     5041 ctgcgaaaac gcgggaaaaa gtggaagcgg cgatggcgga gctgaattac attcccaacc
     5101 gcgtggcaca acaactggcg ggcaaacagt cgttgctgat tggcgttgcc acctccagtc
     5161 tggccctgca cgcgccgtcg caaattgtcg cggcgattaa atctcgcgcc gatcaactgg
     5221 gtgccagcgt ggtggtgtcg atggtagaac gaagcggcgt cgaagcctgt aaagcggcgg
     5281 tgcacaatct tctcgcgcaa cgcgtcagtg ggctgatcat taactatccg ctggatgacc
     5341 aggatgccat tgctgtggaa gctgcctgca ctaatgttcc ggcgttattt cttgatgtct
     5401 ctgaccagac acccatcaac agtattattt tctcccatga agacggtacg cgactgggcg
     5461 tggagcatct ggtcgcattg ggtcaccagc aaatcgcgct gttagcgggc ccattaagtt
     5521 ctgtctcggc gcgtctgcgt ctggctggct ggcataaata tctcactcgc aatcaaattc
     5581 agccgatagc ggaacgggaa ggcgactgga gtgccatgtc cggttttcaa caaaccatgc
     5641 aaatgctgaa tgagggcatc gttcccactg cgatgctggt tgccaacgat cagatggcgc
     5701 tgggcgcaat gcgcgccatt accgagtccg ggctgcgcgt tggtgcggat atctcggtag
     5761 tgggatacga cgataccgaa gacagctcat gttatatccc gccgttaacc accatcaaac
     5821 aggattttcg cctgctgggg caaaccagcg tggaccgctt gctgcaactc tctcagggcc
     5881 aggcggtgaa gggcaatcag ctgttgcccg tctcactggt gaaaagaaaa accaccctgg
     5941 cgcccaatac gcaaaccgcc tctccccgcg cgttggccga ttcattaatg cagctggcac
     6001 gacaggtttc ccgactggaa agcgggcagt gagcgcaacg caattaatgt gagttagcgc
     6061 gaattgatct ggtttgacag cttatcatcg actgcacggt gcaccaatgc ttctggcgtc
     6121 aggcagccat cggaagctgt ggtatggctg tgcaggtcgt aaatcactgc ataattcgtg
     6181 tcgctcaagg cgcactcccg ttctggataa t
//
